Addgene plasmid #127025: pJUMP18-mCherry_O
Purpose: Basic Part O- ORF; mCherry; fluorescent protein
Depositing lab: Chris French. Depositing organization: University of Edinburgh. Publication: Joint universal modular plasmids (JUMP): a flexible vector platform for synthetic biology. Valenzuela-Ortega M, French C. Synth Biol (Oxf). 2021 Feb 2;6(1):ysab003. doi: 10.1093/synbio/ysab003. eCollection 2021. PubMed 33623824.
Backbone
  Vector backbone: pJUMP18-Uac
  Backbone manufacturer: Backbone derived from SEVA.
  Vector type: Bacterial Expression, Synthetic Biology
Growth in bacteria
  Bacterial resistance: Ampicillin, 100 μg/mL
  Growth temperature: 37°C
  Growth strain: JM109
  Copy number: High Copy
Gene/Insert
  Gene/Insert name: Part mCherry_o
  Species: Synthetic
  Mutation: None
  Cloning method: Restriction Enzyme; 5′ cloning site Unknown (unknown if destroyed)
Terms and licenses: Academic/Nonprofit Terms; Industry Terms: Not Available to Industry
Depositor comments: Part based on sequence from EcoFlex MoClo toolkit (PMID: 27096716) Please visit https://www.biorxiv.org/content/10.1101/799585v1 for bioRxiv preprint.
How to cite: pJUMP18-mCherry_O was a gift from Chris French (Addgene plasmid # 127025 ; http://n2t.net/addgene:127025 ; RRID:Addgene_127025)
