[The description below was written by a language model from this plasmid's Addgene catalogue record and pLannotate feature annotations shown in this document.]
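Description:
pJUMP18-mCherry_O is a 3,347-nt basic-part plasmid from the Joint Universal Modular Plasmids (JUMP) platform, a synthetic-biology vector system whose backbones are derived from the SEVA collection. It is built on the pJUMP18-Uac backbone and is maintained in E. coli at high copy through a ColE1/pUC-type origin of replication, with selection on ampicillin provided by a TEM-type beta-lactamase gene (bla) driven by its own promoter and followed by the phage fd terminator. An incP oriT is also annotated, which in principle allows conjugative mobilisation when transfer functions are supplied in trans.

The payload is a promoterless "O" (open reading frame) part carrying the coding sequence of mCherry, a rapidly maturing monomeric red fluorescent protein derived from Discosoma sp. The depositor notes that the part is based on sequence from the EcoFlex MoClo toolkit and carries no mutations. The ORF is flanked by a BioBrick prefix and suffix, and the cloning region is insulated by the lambda t0 terminator downstream and an rrnB T1 terminator on the opposite strand upstream. No promoter or ribosome binding site for mCherry is annotated, consistent with a storage vector for a part rather than a functional expression unit. A short lacI fragment and a CAP binding site are probably remnants of a lac-derived cassette in the parent backbone, though the record does not explain them.

The plasmid serves as a source of the mCherry ORF for modular assembly with promoter, RBS and terminator parts into reporter transcription units. The exact cloning sites used are not recorded.
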