Features (pLannotate 1.2.2; 12 found; start..end, strand, type, name):
     39..60      +  misc_feature   BioBrick prefix: BioBrick prefix for parts that do not start with "ATG"
     86..790     +  CDS            mCherry: mCherry is a basic (constitutively fluorescent) red fluorescent protein published in 2004, derived from Discosoma sp.. It is reported to be a very rapidly-maturing monomer with low acid sensitivity.
    817..837     +  misc_feature   BioBrick suffix: universal suffix for all parts
    871..965     +  terminator     lambda t0 terminator: transcription terminator from phage lambda
   1038..1129    +  promoter       AmpR promoter: bla
   1130..1987    +  CDS            bla: BLAT_ECOLX - Experimental evidence at protein level: Swiss-Prot protein existence level 1. TEM-type are the most prevalent beta-lactamases in enterobacteria; they hydrolyze the beta-lactam bond in susceptible beta-lactam antibiotics, thus conferring resistance to penicillins and cephalosporins. TEM-3 and TEM-4 are capable of hydrolyzing cefotaxime and ceftazidime. TEM-5 is capable of hydrolyzing ceftazidime. TEM-6 is capable of hydrolyzing ceftazidime and aztreonam. TEM-8/CAZ-2, TEM- 16/CAZ-7 and TEM-24/CAZ-6 are markedly active against ceftazidime. IRT- 4 shows resistance to beta-lactamase in
   1994..2033    +  terminator     fd terminator: central terminator from bacteriophage fd (Otsuka and Kunisawa, 1982)
   2180..2288    +  oriT           oriT: incP origin of transfer
   2324..2912    +  rep_origin     ori: high-copy-number ColE1/pMB1/pBR322/pUC origin of replication
   3095..3187    +  CDS            lacI (fragment): lac repressor; lacI; The lac repressor binds to the lac operator to inhibit transcription in E. coli. This inhibition can be relieved by adding lactose or isopropyl-β-D-thiogalactopyranoside (IPTG).
   3200..3221    +  protein_bind   CAP binding site: CAP binding activates transcription in the presence of cAMP. E. coli catabolite activator protein
   3255..3341    -  terminator     rrnB T1 terminator: Escherichia coli rrnB; transcription terminator T1 from the E. coli rrnB gene
>Addgene plasmid #127025 | pJUMP18-mCherry_O | addgene full sequence | sequence record 248398 | Addgene NGS Result
TTAATTAAGGAGTTTTGCAGGTGCACCTGCTTTTCGCTGAATTCGCGGCCGCTTCTAGAGGGTCTGCGAT
GTTTGGTCTCTAGCCGTGAGCAAGGGCGAGGAGGATAACATGGCCATCATCAAGGAGTTCATGCGCTTCA
AGGTGCACATGGAGGGCTCCGTGAACGGCCACGAGTTCGAGATCGAGGGCGAGGGCGAGGGCCGCCCCTA
CGAGGGCACCCAGACCGCCAAGCTGAAGGTGACCAAGGGTGGCCCCCTGCCCTTCGCCTGGGACATCCTG
TCCCCTCAGTTCATGTACGGCTCCAAGGCCTACGTGAAGCACCCCGCCGACATCCCCGACTACTTGAAGC
TGTCCTTCCCCGAGGGCTTCAAGTGGGAGCGCGTGATGAACTTCGAGGACGGCGGCGTGGTGACCGTGAC
CCAGGACTCCTCCTTGCAGGACGGCGAGTTCATCTACAAGGTGAAGCTGCGCGGCACCAACTTCCCCTCC
GACGGCCCCGTAATGCAGAAGAAAACCATGGGCTGGGAGGCCTCCTCCGAGCGGATGTACCCCGAGGACG
GCGCCCTGAAGGGCGAGATCAAGCAGAGGCTGAAGCTGAAGGACGGCGGCCACTACGACGCTGAGGTCAA
GACCACCTACAAGGCCAAGAAGCCCGTGCAGCTGCCCGGCGCCTACAACGTCAACATCAAGTTGGACATC
ACCTCCCACAACGAGGACTACACCATCGTGGAACAGTACGAACGCGCCGAGGGCCGCCACTCCACCGGCG
GCATGGACGAGCTGTACAAGGGTTCGTGAGACCTTTCATCGCGACCTACTAGTAGCGGCCGCTGCAGGGA
GTTGTCTTCGAAGACTTCGCTCTAGTCTTGGACTCCTGTTGATAGATCCAGTAATGACCTCAGAACTCCA
TCTGGATTTGTTCAGAACGCTCGGTTGCCGCCGGGCGTTTTTTATTGGTGAGAATCCAGGGGTCCCCAAT
AATTACGATTTAAATTAGTAGCCCGCCTAATGAGCGGGCTTTTTTTTAATTCCCCTATTTGTTTATTTTT
CTAAATACATTCAAATATGTATCCGCTCATGAGACAATAACCCTGATAAATGCTTCAATAATATTGAAAA
AGGAAGAGTATGAGCATTCAGCATTTTCGTGTGGCGCTGATTCCGTTTTTTGCGGCGTTTTGCCTGCCGG
TGTTTGCGCATCCGGAAACCCTGGTGAAAGTGAAAGATGCGGAAGATCAACTGGGTGCGCGCGTGGGCTA
TATTGAACTGGATCTGAACAGCGGCAAAATTCTGGAATCTTTTCGTCCGGAAGAACGTTTTCCGATGATG
AGCACCTTTAAAGTGCTGCTGTGCGGTGCGGTTCTGAGCCGTGTGGATGCGGGCCAGGAACAACTGGGCC
GTCGTATTCATTATAGCCAGAACGATCTGGTGGAATATAGCCCGGTGACCGAAAAACATCTGACCGATGG
CATGACCGTGCGTGAACTGTGCAGCGCGGCGATTACCATGAGCGATAACACCGCGGCGAACCTGCTGCTG
ACGACCATTGGCGGTCCGAAAGAACTGACCGCGTTTCTGCATAACATGGGCGATCATGTGACCCGTCTGG
ATCGTTGGGAACCGGAACTGAACGAAGCGATTCCGAACGATGAACGTGATACCACCATGCCGGCAGCAAT
GGCGACCACCCTGCGTAAACTGCTGACGGGTGAGCTGCTGACCCTGGCAAGCCGCCAGCAACTGATTGAT
TGGATGGAAGCGGATAAAGTGGCGGGTCCGCTGCTGCGTAGCGCGCTGCCGGCTGGCTGGTTTATTGCGG
ATAAAAGCGGTGCGGGCGAACGTGGCAGCCGTGGCATTATTGCGGCGCTGGGCCCGGATGGTAAACCGAG
CCGTATTGTGGTGATTTATACCACCGGCAGCCAGGCGACGATGGATGAACGTAACCGTCAGATTGCGGAA
ATTGGCGCGAGCCTGATTAAACATTGGTAAACCGATACAATTAAAGGCTCCTTTTGGAGCCTTTTTTTTT
GGACGACCCTTGTCCTTTTCCGCTGCATAACCCTGCTTCGGGGTCATTATAGCGATTTTTTCGGTATATC
CATCCTTTTTCGCACGATATACAGGATTTTGCCAAAGGGTTCGTGTAGACTTTCCTTGGTGTATCCAACG
GCGTCAGCCGGGCAGGATAGGTGAAGTAGGCCCACCCGCGAGCGGGTGTTCCTTCTTCACTGTCCCTTAT
TCGCACCTGGCGGTGCTCAACGGGAATCCTGCTCTGCGAGGCTGGCCGTAGGCCGGCCCCGTAGAAAAGA
TCAAAGGATCTTCTTGAGATCCTTTTTTTCTGCGCGTAATCTGCTGCTTGCAAACAAAAAAACCACCGCT
ACCAGCGGTGGTTTGTTTGCCGGATCAAGAGCTACCAACTCTTTTTCCGAAGGTAACTGGCTTCAGCAGA
GCGCAGATACCAAATACTGTTCTTCTAGTGTAGCCGTAGTTAGGCCACCACTTCAAGAACTCTGTAGCAC
CGCCTACATACCTCGCTCTGCTAATCCTGTTACCAGTGGCTGCTGCCAGTGGCGATAAGTCGTGTCTTAC
CGGGTTGGACTCAAGACGATAGTTACCGGATAAGGCGCAGCGGTCGGGCTGAACGGGGGGTTCGTGCACA
CAGCCCAGCTTGGAGCGAACGACCTACACCGAACTGAGATACCTACAGCGTGAGCTATGAGAAAGCGCCA
CGCTTCCCGAAGGGAGAAAGGCGGACAGGTATCCGGTAAGCGGCAGGGTCGGAACAGGAGAGCGCACGAG
GGAGCTTCCAGGGGGAAACGCCTGGTATCTTTATAGTCCTGTCGGGTTTCGCCACCTCTGACTTGAGCGT
CGATTTTTGTGATGCTCGTCAGGGGGGCGGAGCCTATGGAAAAACGCCAGCAACGCGGCCTTTTTACGGT
TCCTGGCCTTTTGCTGGCCTTTTGCTCACATGTTCTTTCCTGCGTTATCCCCTGATTCTGTGGATAACCG
TATTACCGCCTTTGAGTGAGCTGATACCGCTCGCCGCAGCCGAACGACCGAGCGCAGCGAGTCAGTGAGC
GAGGAAGCGGAAGAGCGCCCAATACGCAAACCGCCTCTCCCCGCGCGTTGGCCGATTCATTAATGCAGCT
GGCACGACAGGTTTCCCGACTGGAAAGCGGGCAGTGAGCGCAACGCAATTAATGTGAGTTAGCTCACTCA
TTAGGCAGGCGCGCCCAGCTGTCTAGGGCGGCGGATTTGTCCTACTCAGGAGAGCGTTCACCGACAAACA
ACAGATAAAACGAAAGGCCCAGTCTTTCGACTGAGCCTTTCGTTTTATTTGATGCCT
